>Addgene plasmid #247256 | pNP2987 [pNP2922 - ISCro4 TBL3 (WT) + ISCro4 Recombinase] | addgene full sequence | sequence record 490477 | Addgene NGS Result
CGCGGAACCCCTATTTGTTTATTTTTCTAAATACATTCAAATATGTATCCGCTCATGAGACAATAACCCT
GATAAATGCTTCAATAATATTGAAAAAGGAAGAGTATGAGTATTCAACATTTCCGTGTCGCCCTTATTCC
CTTTTTTGCGGCATTTTGCCTTCCTGTTTTTGCTCACCCAGAAACGCTGGTGAAAGTAAAAGATGCTGAA
GATCAGTTGGGTGCACGAGTGGGTTACATCGAACTGGATCTCAACAGCGGTAAGATCCTTGAGAGTTTTC
GCCCCGAAGAACGTTTTCCAATGATGAGCACTTTTAAAGTTCTGCTATGTGGCGCGGTATTATCCCGTAT
TGACGCCGGGCAAGAGCAACTCGGTCGCCGCATACACTATTCTCAGAATGACTTGGTTGAGTACTCACCA
GTCACAGAAAAGCATCTTACGGATGGCATGACAGTAAGAGAATTATGCAGTGCTGCCATAACCATGAGTG
ATAACACTGCGGCCAACTTACTTCTGACAACGATCGGAGGACCGAAGGAGCTAACCGCTTTTTTGCACAA
CATGGGGGATCATGTAACTCGCCTTGATCGTTGGGAACCGGAGCTGAATGAAGCCATACCAAACGACGAG
CGTGACACCACGATGCCTGTAGCAATGGCAACAACGTTGCGCAAACTATTAACTGGCGAACTACTTACTC
TAGCTTCCCGGCAACAATTAATAGACTGGATGGAGGCGGATAAAGTTGCAGGACCACTTCTGCGCTCGGC
CCTTCCGGCTGGCTGGTTTATTGCTGATAAATCTGGAGCCGGTGAGCGTGGGTCACGCGGTATCATTGCA
GCACTGGGGCCAGATGGTAAGCCCTCCCGTATCGTAGTTATCTACACGACGGGGAGTCAGGCAACTATGG
ATGAACGAAATAGACAGATCGCTGAGATAGGTGCCTCACTGATTAAGCATTGGTAACTGTCAGACCAAGT
TTACTCATATATACTTTAGATTGATTTAAAACTTCATTTTTAATTTAAAAGGATCTAGGTGAAGATCCTT
TTTGATAATCTCATGACCAAAATCCCTTAACGTGAGTTTTCGTTCCACTGAGCGTCAGACCCCGTAGAAA
AGATCAAAGGATCTTCTTGAGATCCTTTTTTTCTGCGCGTAATCTGCTGCTTGCAAACAAAAAAACCACC
GCTACCAGCGGTGGTTTGTTTGCCGGATCAAGAGCTACCAACTCTTTTTCCGAAGGTAACTGGCTTCAGC
AGAGCGCAGATACCAAATACTGTTCTTCTAGTGTAGCCGTAGTTAGGCCACCACTTCAAGAACTCTGTAG
CACCGCCTACATACCTCGCTCTGCTAATCCTGTTACCAGTGGCTGCTGCCAGTGGCGATAAGTCGTGTCT
TACCGGGTTGGACTCAAGACGATAGTTACCGGATAAGGCGCAGCGGTCGGGCTGAACGGGGGGTTCGTGC
ACACAGCCCAGCTTGGAGCGAACGACCTACACCGAACTGAGATACCTACAGCGTGAGCTATGAGAAAGCG
CCACGCTTCCCGAAGGGAGAAAGGCGGACAGGTATCCGGTAAGCGGCAGGGTCGGAACAGGAGAGCGCAC
GAGGGAGCTTCCAGGGGGAAACGCCTGGTATCTTTATAGTCCTGTCGGGTTTCGCCACCTCTGACTTGAG
CGTCGATTTTTGTGATGCTCGTCAGGGGGGCGGAGCCTATGGAAAAACGCCAGCAACGCGGCCTTTTTAC
GGTTCCTGGCCTTTTGCTGGCCTTTTGCTCACATGTTCTTTCCTGCGTTATCCCCTGATTCTGTGGATAA
CCGTATTACCGCCTTTGAGTGAGCTGATACCGCTCGCCGCAGCCGAACGACCGAGCGCAGCGAGTCAGTG
AGCGAGGAAGCGGAAGAGGGCCTATTTCCCATGATTCCTTCATATTTGCATATACGATACAAGGCTGTTA
GAGAGATAATTGGAATTAATTTGACTGTAAACACAAAGATATTAGTACAAAATACGTGACGTAGAAAGTA
ATAATTTCTTGGGTAGTTTGCAGTTTTAAAATTATGTTTTAAAATGGACTATCATATGCTTACCGTAACT
TGAAAGTATTTCGATTTCTTGGCTTTATATATCTTGTGGAAAGGACGAAACACCGGCGGTCCGCATGCCG
TATCAGGCCTTGGGCTAATAACCCGTGACGTAGATTGGCAGCGGACCGCTTTTATTTTTTGGCCGGCATG
GTCCCAGCCTCCTCGCTGGCGCCGGCTGGGCAACATGCTTCGGCATGGCGAATGGGACTTTTTTTGTTCT
AGTCCGTTTTTAGCGCGTGCGCCAATTCTGCAGACAAATGGCTCTAGAGGTACCGGCTCCGGTGCCCGTC
AGTGGGCAGAGCGCACATCGCCCACAGTCCCCGAGAAGTTGGGGGGAGGGGTCGGCAATTGAACCGGTGC
CTAGAGAAGGTGGCGCGGGGTAAACTGGGAAAGTGATGTCGTGTACTGGCTCCGCCTTTTTCCCGAGGGT
GGGGGAGAACCGTATATAAGTGCAGTAGTCGCCGTGAACGTTCTTTTTCGCAACGGGTTTGCCGCCAGAA
CACAGGTAAGTGCCGTGTGTGGTTCCCGCGGGCCTGGCCTCTTTACGGGTTATGGCCCTTGCGTGCCTTG
AATTACTTCCACCTGGCTGCAGTACGTGATTCTTGATCCCGAGCTTCGGGTTGGAAGTGGGTGGGAGAGT
TCGAGGCCTTGCGCTTAAGGAGCCCCTTCGCCTCGTGCTTGAGTTGAGGCCTGGCCTGGGCGCTGGGGCC
GCCGCGTGCGAATCTGGTGGCACCTTCGCGCCTGTCTCGCTGCTTTCGATAAGTCTCTAGCCATTTAAAA
TTTTTGATGACCTGCTGCGACGCTTTTTTTCTGGCAAGATAGTCTTGTAAATGCGGGCCAAGATCTGCAC
ACTGGTATTTCGGTTTTTGGGGCCGCGGGCGGCGACGGGGCCCGTGCGTCCCAGCGCACATGTTCGGCGA
GGCGGGGCCTGCGAGCGCGGCCACCGAGAATCGGACGGGGGTAGTCTCAAGCTGGCCGGCCTGCTCTGGT
GCCTGGCCTCGCGCCGCCGTGTATCGCCCCGCCCTGGGCGGCAAGGCTGGCCCGGTCGGCACCAGTTGCG
TGAGCGGAAAGATGGCCGCTTCCCGGCCCTGCTGCAGGGAGCTCAAAATGGAGGACGCGGCGCTCGGGAG
AGCGGGCGGGTGAGTCACCCACACAAAGGAAAAGGGCCTTTCCGTCCTCAGCCGTCGCTTCATGTGACTC
CACGGAGTACCGGGCGCCGTCCAGGCACCTCGATTAGTTCTCGAGCTTTTGGAGTACGTCGTCTTTAGGT
TGGGGGGAGGGGTTTTATGCGATGGAGTTTCCCCACACTGAGTGGGTGGAGACTGAAGTTAGGCCAGCTT
GGCACTTGATGTAATTCTCCTTGGAATTTGCCCTTTTTGAGTTTGGATCTTGGTTCATTCTCAAGCCTCA
GACAGTGGTTCAAAGTTTTTTTCTTCCATTTCAGGTGTCGTGACGTACGGCCACCATGGAACAGGAGCTG
CACTTCATCGGCATCGACGTGTCCAAAGCAAAGCTGGACGTGGACGTGCTGCGACCTGACGGCAGACACA
GAAGCAAGAAATTCGCTAATACCCCTAAGGGACACGACGAGCTGCTGAGATGGCTGAGCGGCCACAGAGT
GGCCCCAGCTCACATCTGCATGGAAGCTACAAGCACCTACATGGAGGATGTGGCCGCCCACCTGAGCGAC
GCCGGCTACACCGTGTCCGTGATCAACCCTGCCCTGGGCAAGGCCTTTGCCCAAAGCGAGGGACTGCGAA
GCAAGACAGATGCTGTTGATGCCAGAATGCTGGCCGAGTTCTGTCGGCAGAAGCGGCCTCCAGCCTGGGA
GGCCCCTCACCCTGTGGAACGGGCCCTGAGGGCCCTCGTGCTGCGCCACCAGAGCCTGACCGATATGCAC
ACCCAGGAGCTGAACCGACTGGAAACCGCCCGGGAAGTGCAGCGGCCTAGCATTGACGCCCATCTGCTGT
GGCTGCACGCCGAGCTGAAAAGAATCGAGAAACAGATCAAGGACCTGACAGATGATGACCCCGACATGAA
GCACCGGCGGAAGCTGCTGGAAAGCATCCCCGGCATCGGAGAAAAGACCAGCGCCGTCCTGCTCGCTTAT
ACAGGCCTGAAGGAAAGATTCACCCACGCCAGACAGTTCGCTGCTTTTGCCGGCCTGACACCTAGAAGAT
ACGAGAGCGGCAGCTCTGTGAACCGGGCCTCTAGAATGAGCAAGGCCGGACATGCCTCTCTGCGGAGAGC
CCTGTACATGCCTGCCATGGTGGCCGTGTCTAAGACCGAGTGGGGCAGAGCCTTCCGGGACAGACTGGCC
GGCAACGGCAAGAAGGGCAAAGTGATCATCGGCGCCATGATGAGAAAGCTGGCCCAGGTGGCCTACGGCG
TGCTGAAGTCCGGCGTCCCCTTCGACGCCAGCAGACACAACCCCGTGGCTGCTGCTAGCGGAGGGGGTGG
AAGCCCAAAAAAGAAGAGAAAGGTACCTAAGAAAAAGCGGAAGGTCCCCAAGAAGAAGAGGAAAGTTGGA
AGCGGTGCCACGAACTTCTCTCTGTTAAAGCAAGCAGGCGACGTAGAAGAAAACCCAGGTCCCGGATCCG
TGAGCAAGGGCGAGGAGCTGTTCACCGGGGTGGTGCCCATCCTGGTCGAGCTGGACGGCGACGTAAACGG
CCACAAGTTCAGCGTGTCCGGCGAGGGCGAGGGCGATGCCACCTACGGCAAGCTGACCCTGAAGTTCATC
TGCACCACCGGCAAGCTGCCCGTGCCCTGGCCCACCCTCGTGACCACCCTGACCTACGGCGTGCAGTGCT
TCAGCCGCTACCCCGACCACATGAAGCAGCACGACTTCTTCAAGTCCGCCATGCCCGAAGGCTACGTCCA
GGAGCGCACCATCTTCTTCAAGGACGACGGCAACTACAAGACCCGCGCCGAGGTGAAGTTCGAGGGCGAC
ACCCTGGTGAACCGCATCGAGCTGAAGGGCATCGACTTCAAGGAGGACGGCAACATCCTGGGGCACAAGC
TGGAGTACAACTACAACAGCCACAACGTCTATATCATGGCCGACAAGCAGAAGAACGGCATCAAGGTGAA
CTTCAAGATCCGCCACAACATCGAGGACGGCAGCGTGCAGCTCGCCGACCACTACCAGCAGAACACCCCC
ATCGGCGACGGCCCCGTGCTGCTGCCCGACAACCACTACCTGAGCACCCAGTCCGCCCTGAGCAAAGACC
CCAACGAGAAGCGCGATCACATGGTCCTGCTGGAGTTCGTGACCGCCGCCGGGATCACTCTCGGCATGGA
CGAGCTGTACAAGTAACTCGAGCTAGAGCTCGCTGATCAGCCTCGACTGTGCCTTCTAGTTGCCAGCCAT
CTGTTGTTTGCCCCTCCCCCGTGCCTTCCTTGACCCTGGAAGGTGCCACTCCCACTGTCCTTTCCTAATA
AAATGAGGAAATTGCATCGCATTGTCTGAGTAGGTGTCATTCTATTCTGGGGGGTGGGGTGGGGCAGGAC
AGCAAGGGGGAGGATTGGGAAGACAATAGCAGGCATGCTGGGGACGACGTCAGGTGGCACTTTTCGGGGA
AATGTG
Features (pLannotate 1.2.2; 8 found; start..end, strand, type, name):
      1..105     +  promoter       AmpR promoter: bla
    106..966     +  CDS            AmpR: β-lactamase; bla; confers resistance to ampicillin, carbenicillin, and related antibiotics
   1137..1725    +  rep_origin     ori: high-copy-number ColE1/pMB1/pBR322/pUC origin of replication
   1906..2146    +  promoter       U6 promoter: RNA polymerase III promoter for human U6 snRNA
   2365..3543    +  promoter       EF-1α promoter: strong constitutive promoter for human elongation factor EF-1α
   4555..4575    +  CDS            SV40 NLS: nuclear localization signal of SV40 (simian virus 40) large T antigen
   4690..5406    +  CDS            EGFP: the original enhanced GFP (Yang et al., 1996) mammalian codon-optimized
   5437..5644    +  polyA_signal   bGH poly(A) signal: bovine growth hormone polyadenylation signal
