[The description below was written by a language model from this plasmid's Addgene catalogue record and pLannotate feature annotations shown in this document.]
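Description:
pNP2987 is a 5.7 kb mammalian expression plasmid built on the pNP2922 backbone that delivers both components of the ISCro4 bridge recombinase system from a single vector. It is propagated in E. coli as a high-copy plasmid through a ColE1/pUC-type origin and selected with ampicillin via the bla β-lactamase gene and its native promoter.

The payload consists of two transcription units in the same orientation. A human U6 RNA polymerase III promoter sits upstream of a short unannotated interval that, by position and by the catalogue description, should hold the bridge RNA installed by Golden Gate cloning. The insert is described as a synthetic ISCro4 bRNA (bRNA35-100, "TBL3") carrying the changes C60U, A61G, U73C, dU86, A87G and dU88. What the "WT" in the plasmid name refers to, given these listed mutations, is not explained in the record.

Downstream, the strong constitutive EF-1α promoter drives a Pol II cassette terminated by the bGH polyadenylation signal. The roughly 1 kb between the promoter and an annotated SV40 nuclear localization signal is not called by the annotation tool but presumably encodes the ISCro4 recombinase named in the title. EGFP follows the NLS after a gap of about 100 nt. The record does not say whether EGFP is fused directly or separated by a linker or self-cleaving peptide, but either way it would mark transfected cells.

Bridge recombinases use a structured guide RNA to specify both target and donor DNA sites. This plasmid is intended to co-express the enzyme and its bridge RNA in mammalian cells, in the context of work on programmable large-scale rearrangement of the human genome.
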