Addgene plasmid #247256: pNP2987 [pNP2922 - ISCro4 TBL3 (WT) + ISCro4 Recombinase]
Purpose: Express ISCro4 recombinase and bridge RNA
Depositing lab: Patrick Hsu. Depositing organization: Arc Institute. Publication: Megabase-scale human genome rearrangement with programmable bridge recombinases. Perry NT, Bartie LJ, Katrekar D, Gonzalez GA, Durrant MG, Pai JJ, Fanton A, Martins JQ, Hiraizumi M, Ricci-Tam C, Nishimasu H, Konermann S, Hsu PD. Science. 2025 Sep 25:eadz0276. doi: 10.1126/science.adz0276. PubMed 40997214.
Backbone
  Vector backbone: pNP2922
  Vector type: Mammalian Expression
Growth in bacteria
  Bacterial resistance: Ampicillin, 100 μg/mL
  Growth temperature: 37°C
  Growth strain: DH5alpha
  Copy number: High Copy
Gene/Insert
  Gene/Insert name: pNP2922 - ISCro4 bRNA35-100 C60U, A61G, U73C, dU86, A87G, dU88 (TBL3)
  Species: Synthetic
  Mutation: C60U, A61G, U73C, dU86, A87G, dU88
  Cloning method: Golden Gate
Terms and licenses: Academic/Nonprofit Terms; Industry Terms: Not Available to Industry
Depositor comments: Please visit https://doi.org/10.1101/2025.05.14.653916 for bioRxiv preprint.
How to cite: pNP2987 [pNP2922 - ISCro4 TBL3 (WT) + ISCro4 Recombinase] was a gift from Patrick Hsu (Addgene plasmid # 247256 ; http://n2t.net/addgene:247256 ; RRID:Addgene_247256)
